>Addgene plasmid #104015 | pEB1-coSCFP3A | addgene full sequence | sequence record 200466 | Addgene NGS Result
TCTAAGAAACCATTATTATCATGACATTAACCTATAAAAATAGGCGTATCACGAGGCCCTTTCGTCTTCA
CCACAGCTAACACCACGTCGTCCCTATCTGCTGCCCTAGGTCTATGAGTGGTTGCTGGATAACTTTACGG
GCATGCATAAGGCTCGTATGATATATTCAGGGAGACCACAACGGTTTCCCTCTACAAATAATTTTGTTTA
ACTTTTCTAGATTTAAGAAGGAGATATACATATGAGCAAGGGCGAGGAGCTGTTTACTGGTGTGGTTCCT
ATCCTGGTCGAACTGGACGGTGATGTCAACGGTCATAAGTTCAGCGTTAGCGGCGAGGGTGAAGGCGACG
CAACCTACGGTAAGCTGACCCTGAAGTTCATTTGTACGACGGGTAAGCTGCCGGTGCCTTGGCCTACCCT
GGTTACCACCCTGACCTGGGGTGTTCAATGCTTCGCTCGCTATCCAGACCACATGAAGCAGCACGATTTT
TTTAAGAGCGCCATGCCAGAGGGTTACGTTCAGGAGCGCACCATTTTCTTTAAAGATGATGGTAATTACA
AGACTCGCGCAGAGGTGAAGTTTGAAGGCGACACTCTGGTGAATCGTATTGAGCTGAAGGGCATCGATTT
TAAGGAAGATGGTAATATCCTGGGCCATAAACTGGAATATAATTACATTAGCGATAATGTGTATATCACC
GCCGATAAACAAAAGAATGGTATTAAGGCGAATTTTAAAATTCGCCATAATATCGAGGACGGCGGCGTGC
AACTGGCTGACCATTATCAACAAAATACCCCGATTGGCGACGGTCCTGTTCTGCTGCCGGACAATCACTA
TCTGAGCACTCAATCTAAGCTGAGCAAAGATCCTAATGAGAAGCGCGATCACATGGTGCTGCTGGAATTT
GTAACGGCTGCTGGCATCACGCATGGCATGGATGAGCTGTATAAATAAATGTCCAGACCTGCAGGCATGC
AAGCTCTAGAGGCATCAAATAAAACGAAAGGCTCAGTCGAAAGACTGGGCCTTTCGTTTTATCTGTTGTT
TGTCGGTGAACGCTCTCCTGAGTAGGACAAATCCGCCGCCCTAGACCTAGGGTACGGGTTTTGCTGCCCG
CAAACGGGCTGTTCTGGTGTTGCTAGTTTGTTATCAGAATCGCAGATCCGGCTTCAGCCGGTTTGCCGGC
TGAAAGCGCTATTTCTTCCAGAATTGCCATGATTTTTTCCCCACGGGAGGCGTCACTGGCTCCCGTGTTG
TCGGCAGCTTTGATTCGATAAGCAGCATCGCCTGTTTCAGGCTGTCTATGTGTGACTGTTGAGCTGTAAC
AAGTTGTCTCAGGTGTTCAATTTCATGTTCTAGTTGCTTTGTTTTACTGGTTTCACCTGTTCTATTAGGT
GTTACATGCTGTTCATCTGTTACATTGTCGATCTGTTCATGGTGAACAGCTTTGAATGCACCAAAAACTC
GTAAAAGCTCTGATGTATCTATCTTTTTTACACCGTTTTCATCTGTGCATATGGACAGTTTTCCCTTTGA
TATGTAACGGTGAACAGTTGTTCTACTTTTGTTTGTTAGTCTTGATGCTTCACTGATAGATACAAGAGCC
ATAAGAACCTCAGATCCTTCCGTATTTAGCCAGTATGTTCTCTAGTGTGGTTCGTTGTTTTTGCGTGAGC
CATGAGAACGAACCATTGAGATCATACTTACTTTGCATGTCACTCAAAAATTTTGCCTCAAAACTGGTGA
GCTGAATTTTTGCAGTTAAAGCATCGTGTAGTGTTTTTCTTAGTCCGTTATGTAGGTAGGAATCTGATGT
AATGGTTGTTGGTATTTTGTCACCATTCATTTTTATCTGGTTGTTCTCAAGTTCGGTTACGAGATCCATT
TGTCTATCTAGTTCAACTTGGAAAATCAACGTATCAGTCGGGCGGCCTCGCTTATCAACCACCAATTTCA
TATTGCTGTAAGTGTTTAAATCTTTACTTATTGGTTTCAAAACCCATTGGTTAAGCCTTTTAAACTCATG
GTAGTTATTTTCAAGCATTAACATGAACTTAAATTCATCAAGGCTAATCTCTATATTTGCCTTGTGAGTT
TTCTTTTGTGTTAGTTCTTTTAATAACCACTCATAAATCCTCATAGAGTATTTGTTTTCAAAAGACTTAA
CATGTTCCAGATTATATTTTATGAATTTTTTTAACTGGAAAAGATAAGGCAATATCTCTTCACTAAAAAC
TAATTCTAATTTTTCGCTTGAGAACTTGGCATAGTTTGTCCACTGGAAAATCTCAAAGCCTTTAACCAAA
GGATTCCTGATTTCCACAGTTCTCGTCATCAGCTCTCTGGTTGCTTTAGCTAATACACCATAAGCATTTT
CCCTACTGATGTTCATCATCTGAGCGTATTGGTTATAAGTGAACGATACCGTCCGTTCTTTCCTTGTAGG
GTTTTCAATCGTGGGGTTGAGTAGTGCCACACAGCATAAAATTAGCTTGGTTTCATGCTCCGTTAAGTCA
TAGCGACTAATCGCTAGTTCATTTGCTTTGAAAACAACTAATTCAGACATACATCTCAATTGGTCTAGGT
GATTTTAATCACTATACCAATTGAGATGGGCTAGTCAATGATAATTACTAGTCCTTTTCCTTTGAGTTGT
GGGTATCTGTAAATTCTGCTAGACCTTTGCTGGAAAACTTGTAAATTCTGCTAGACCCTCTGTAAATTCC
GCTAGACCTTTGTGTGTTTTTTTTGTTTATATTCAAGTGGTTATAATTTATAGAATAAAGAAAGAATAAA
AAAAGATAAAAAGAATAGATCCCAGCCCTGTGTATAACTCACTACTTTAGTCAGTTCCGCAGTATTACAA
AAGGATGTCGCAAACGCTGTTTGCTCCTCTACAAAACAGACCTTAAAACCCTAAAGGCTTAAGTAGCACC
CTCGCAAGCTCGGGCAAATCGCTGAATATTCCTTTTGTCTCCGACCATCAGGCACCTGAGTCGCTGTCTT
TTTCGTGACATTCAGTTCGCTGCGCTCACGGCTCTGGCAGTGAATGGGGGTAAATGGCACTACAGGCGCC
TTTTATGGATTCATGCAAGGAAACTACCCATAATACAAGAAAAGCCCGTCACGGGCTTCTCAGGGCGTTT
TATGGCGGGTCTGCTATGTGGTGCTATCTGACTTTTTGCTGTTCAGCAGTTCCTGCCCTCTGATTTTCCA
GTCTGACCACTTCGGATTATCCCGTGACAGGTCATTCAGACTGGCTAATGCACCCAGTAAGGCAGCGGTA
TCATCAACAGGCTTACCCGTCTTACTGTCCCTAGTGCTTGGATTCTCACCAATAAAAAACGCCCGGCGGC
AACCGAGCGTTCTGAACAAATCCAGATGGAGTTCTGAGGTCATTACTGGATCTATCAACAGGAGTCCAAG
CGAGCTCTCGAACCCCAGAGTCCCGCTCAGAAGAACTCGTCAAGAAGGCGATAGAAGGCGATGCGCTGCG
AATCGGGAGCGGCGATACCGTAAAGCACGAGGAAGCGGTCAGCCCATTCGCCGCCAAGCTCTTCAGCAAT
ATCACGGGTAGCCAACGCTATGTCCTGATAGCGGTCCGCCACACCCAGCCGGCCACAGTCGATGAATCCA
GAAAAGCGGCCATTTTCCACCATGATATTCGGCAAGCAGGCATCGCCATGGGTCACGACGAGATCCTCGC
CGTCGGGCATGCGCGCCTTGAGCCTGGCGAACAGTTCGGCTGGCGCGAGCCCCTGATGCTCTTCGTCCAG
ATCATCCTGATCGACAAGACCGGCTTCCATCCGAGTACGTGCTCGCTCGATGCGATGTTTCGCTTGGTGG
TCGAATGGGCAGGTAGCCGGATCAAGCGTATGCAGCCGCCGCATTGCATCAGCCATGATGGATACTTTCT
CGGCAGGAGCAAGGTGAGATGACAGGAGATCCTGCCCCGGCACTTCGCCCAATAGCAGCCAGTCCCTTCC
CGCTTCAGTGACAACGTCGAGCACAGCTGCGCAAGGAACGCCCGTCGTGGCCAGCCACGATAGCCGCGCT
GCCTCGTCCTGCAGTTCATTCAGGGCACCGGACAGGTCGGTCTTGACAAAAAGAACCGGGCGCCCCTGCG
CTGACAGCCGGAACACGGCGGCATCAGAGCAGCCGATTGTCTGTTGTGCCCAGTCATAGCCGAATAGCCT
CTCCACCCAAGCGGCCGGAGAACCTGCGTGCAATCCATCTTGTTCAATCATGCGAAACGATCCTCATCCT
GTCTCTTGATCAGATCTTGATCCCCTGCGCCATCAGATCCTTGGCGGCAAGAAAGCCATCCAGTTTACTT
TGCAGGGCTTCCCAACCTTACCAGAGGGCGCCCCAGCTGGCAATTCCGACG
Features (pLannotate 1.2.2; 8 found; start..end, strand, type, name):
    245..955     +  CDS            SCFP3A: SCFP3A is a basic (constitutively fluorescent) cyan fluorescent protein published in 2006, derived from Aequorea victoria. It is reported to be a very rapidly-maturing monomer with low acid sensitivity.
    966..985     +  misc_feature   MCS (fragment): pUC18/19 multiple cloning site
    996..1082    +  terminator     rrnB T1 terminator: Escherichia coli rrnB; transcription terminator T1 from the E. coli rrnB gene
   1620..2570    -  CDS            Rep101: RepA protein needed for replication with the pSC101 origin; rep101
   2618..2840    -  rep_origin     pSC101 ori: low-copy replication origin that requires the Rep101 protein
   3332..3426    -  terminator     lambda t0 terminator: transcription terminator from phage lambda
   3460..4251    -  CDS            neo: KKA2_KLEPN - Also known as kan, nptII. Experimental evidence at protein level: Swiss-Prot protein existence level 1. Resistance to kanamycin, neomycin, paromomycin, ribostamycin, butirosin and gentamicin B. From Klebsiella pneumoniae.
   4283..11      -  CDS            tnpA (fragment) (across the origin): TN5P_ECOLX - Also known as tnp. Experimental evidence at protein level: Swiss-Prot protein existence level 1. Mediates transposition of transposon Tn5 by a 'cut and paste' mechanism. First, the monomeric transposase binds the 19 bp inverted DNA repeats flanking the transposon. Then, dimerization of the DNA- bound transposase creates a synaptic DNA complex. After nicking of the first DNA strand, excision of the transposon proceeds through a series of intermediates. The transposase then mediates the insertion of the transposon at a new site by strand transfer. The activity of the wild- type tran
