[The description below was written by a language model from this plasmid's Addgene catalogue record and pLannotate feature annotations shown in this document.]
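Description:
pEB1-coSCFP3A is a low-copy bacterial expression plasmid of 4,391 bp that constitutively produces the cyan fluorescent protein SCFP3A in Escherichia coli. Its pEB1 backbone is derived from pUA66, modified by insertion of the constitutive proC promoter and by replacement of the original insert with the fluorescent protein of interest through Gibson assembly. Replication depends on the pSC101 origin together with the Rep101 (RepA) initiator protein encoded on the plasmid, which keeps the copy number low. Selection is by kanamycin through a neo/nptII aminoglycoside phosphotransferase gene, followed by a lambda t0 terminator. A short fragment annotated as Tn5 transposase lies next to the resistance gene and is most likely a remnant carried along with the Tn5-derived kanamycin cassette rather than a functional element.

The payload is a 717 bp synthetic open reading frame, coSCFP3A, which encodes the same protein sequence as SCFP3A but with a codon-optimized nucleotide sequence. SCFP3A is an Aequorea victoria-derived monomeric cyan fluorescent protein described as very rapidly maturing with low acid sensitivity. The coding sequence is followed by a small remnant of a pUC-type multiple cloning site and the rrnB T1 transcription terminator, which isolates the expression unit from downstream plasmid sequences. The proC promoter is named in the catalogue entry but is not annotated in the feature table; it presumably occupies the region upstream of the coding sequence.

The plasmid belongs to a collection of matched constructs that differ only in the fluorescent protein, built for a systematic comparison of fluorescent protein maturation times in living cells. The depositor lists strain MG1655 as the host.
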