Addgene plasmid #104015: pEB1-coSCFP3A
Purpose: Plasmid encoding coSCFP3A
Depositing lab: Philippe Cluzel. Depositing organization: Harvard University. Publication: Systematic characterization of maturation time of fluorescent proteins in living cells. Balleza E, Kim JM, Cluzel P. Nat Methods. 2018 Jan;15(1):47-51. doi: 10.1038/nmeth.4509. Epub 2017 Nov 20. PubMed 29320486.
Backbone
  Vector backbone: pEB1
  Backbone size w/o insert (bp): 3674
  Total vector size (bp): 4391
  Modifications to backbone: Derived from pUA66. Inserted constitutive promoter proC. Replaced original insert with FP of interest.
  Vector type: Bacterial Expression ; Low copy
Growth in bacteria
  Bacterial resistance: Kanamycin, 50 μg/mL
  Growth temperature: 37°C
  Growth strain: MG1655
  Copy number: Low Copy
Gene/Insert
  Gene/Insert name: coSCFP3A
  Species: Synthetic
  Insert size (bp): 717
  Mutation: Same protein sequence as SCFP3A (codon optimized nucleotide sequence)
  Promoter: proC
  Cloning method: Gibson Cloning
  Sequencing primers: 5′ GCGTATCACGAGGCCCTTTC; 3′ AAAGGGAAAACTGTCCATATGCAC
Terms and licenses: Academic/Nonprofit Terms; Industry Terms: Not Available to Industry
Depositor comments: This is a codon optimized version of SCFP3A. Please see "Notes On Plasmids In This Collection" document for further details and references.
How to cite: pEB1-coSCFP3A was a gift from Philippe Cluzel (Addgene plasmid # 104015 ; http://n2t.net/addgene:104015 ; RRID:Addgene_104015)
